Addgene plasmid #41914: pHAGE DN Cullin4A
Depositing lab: Stephen Elledge. Depositing organization: Harvard Medical School. Publication: Global identification of modular cullin-RING ligase substrates. Emanuele MJ, Elia AE, Xu Q, Thoma CR, Izhar L, Leng Y, Guo A, Chen YN, Rush J, Hsu PW, Yen HC, Elledge SJ. Cell. 2011 Oct 14;147(2):459-74. doi: 10.1016/j.cell.2011.09.019. Epub 2011 Sep 29. PubMed 21963094.
Backbone
  Vector backbone: pHAGE
  Backbone size w/o insert (bp): 8000
  Vector type: Lentiviral
Growth in bacteria
  Bacterial resistance: Ampicillin, 100 μg/mL
  Growth temperature: 37°C
  Growth strain: Stbl3
  Copy number: High Copy
Gene/Insert
  Gene/Insert name: CUL4A
  Species: H. sapiens (human)
  GenBank ID: NM_003589
  Entrez Gene: CUL4A
  Cloning method: Gateway Cloning
  Sequencing primers: 5′ CMV-F
Terms and licenses: Academic/Nonprofit Terms; Industry Terms: Not Available to Industry
How to cite: pHAGE DN Cullin4A was a gift from Stephen Elledge (Addgene plasmid # 41914 ; http://n2t.net/addgene:41914 ; RRID:Addgene_41914)
