[The description below was written by a language model from this plasmid's Addgene catalogue record and pLannotate feature annotations shown in this document.]
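Description:
pHAGE DN Cullin4A is an HIV-1-derived lentiviral expression plasmid built on the pHAGE backbone and carrying a dominant-negative form of human CUL4A, introduced by Gateway cloning. It is propagated in E. coli through a high-copy ColE1/pUC-type origin with ampicillin selection (AmpR, β-lactamase). The recorded growth strain is a recombination-deficient host of the kind commonly used to keep LTR-containing plasmids stable. The annotated sequence shows no mammalian drug-resistance or fluorescent marker.

The transfer cassette is flanked by a truncated 5' LTR and a ΔU3 self-inactivating 3' LTR. It contains the Ψ packaging signal with an adjoining gag fragment, the Rev response element for Rev-dependent nuclear export of the genomic RNA, and the cPPT/CTS, which aids nuclear import in transduced cells. Within this, the CMV enhancer and promoter drive an open reading frame annotated as a CUL4A fragment of about 1.3 kb, followed immediately by a sequence matching part of a FLAG epitope, so the product appears to be C-terminally tagged. A WPRE downstream enhances transcript expression.

The partial coding region fits the "DN" name. A truncated cullin scaffold would be expected to keep substrate-adaptor binding while lacking the C-terminal portion needed for ligase activity, although the record does not give the truncation boundaries or the mechanism. The associated publication concerns global identification of cullin-RING ligase substrates, so the construct is presumably used to inhibit CUL4A-based E3 ligase function in transduced mammalian cells. The short lacI, lac promoter, SV40 and nef fragments elsewhere in the plasmid are backbone remnants. The sequenced plasmid totals about 7.8 kb, which is smaller than the approximate 8 kb listed for the backbone without insert.
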