Features (pLannotate 1.2.2; 24 found; start..end, strand, type, name):
    377..634     +  LTR            5' LTR (truncated): truncated 5' long terminal repeat (LTR) from HIV-1
    681..806     +  misc_feature   HIV-1 Ψ: packaging signal of human immunodeficiency virus type 1
    790..1128    +  CDS            HIV-1 gag (fragment): gag protein from human immunodeficiency virus 1; gag
   1303..1536    +  misc_feature   RRE: The Rev response element (RRE) of HIV-1 allows for Rev-dependent mRNA export from the nucleus to the cytoplasm.
   1913..2013    +  CDS            Rev (fragment): human immunodeficiency virus 1 (HIV-1) Rev protein; rev; enhances nuclear export of unspliced and incompletely spliced viral mRNAs
   2058..2175    +  misc_feature   cPPT/CTS: central polypurine tract and central termination sequence of HIV-1
   2227..2530    +  enhancer       CMV enhancer: human cytomegalovirus immediate early enhancer
   2531..2734    +  promoter       CMV promoter: human cytomegalovirus (CMV) immediate early promoter
   2817..4136    +  CDS            CUL4A (fragment): CUL4A_HUMAN - Experimental evidence at protein level: Swiss-Prot protein existence level 1. Core component of multiple cullin-RING-based E3 ubiquitin- protein ligase complexes which mediate the ubiquitination of target proteins. As a scaffold protein may contribute to catalysis through positioning of the substrate and the ubiquitin-conjugating enzyme. The E3 ubiquitin-protein ligase activity of the complex is dependent on the neddylation of the cullin subunit and is inhibited by the association of the deneddylated cullin subunit with TIP120A/CAND1. The functional specificity of the E3 ubiquiti
   4140..4160    +  CDS            FLAG (fragment): FLAG® epitope tag, followed by an enterokinase cleavage site
   4191..4779    +  misc_feature   WPRE: woodchuck hepatitis virus posttranscriptional regulatory element
   4787..4852    +  CDS            nef (fragment): NEF_HV1Z2 - Experimental evidence at protein level: Swiss-Prot protein existence level 1. Extracellular Nef protein targets CD4(+) T-lymphocytes for apoptosis by interacting with CXCR4 surface receptors. From Human immunodeficiency virus type 1 group M subtype D (isolate Z2/CDC-Z34) (HIV-1).
   4854..5087    +  LTR            3' LTR (ΔU3): self-inactivating 3' long terminal repeat (LTR) from HIV-1
   5292..5396    +  promoter       AmpR promoter: bla
   5397..6257    +  CDS            AmpR: β-lactamase; bla; confers resistance to ampicillin, carbenicillin, and related antibiotics
   6428..7016    +  rep_origin     ori: high-copy-number ColE1/pMB1/pBR322/pUC origin of replication
   7199..7253    +  CDS            lacI (fragment): lac repressor; lacI; The lac repressor binds to the lac operator to inhibit transcription in E. coli. This inhibition can be relieved by adding lactose or isopropyl-β-D-thiogalactopyranoside (IPTG).
   7259..7352    +  rep_origin     SV40 ori (fragment): SV40 origin of replication
   7377..7414    +  CDS            lacI (fragment): lac repressor; lacI; The lac repressor binds to the lac operator to inhibit transcription in E. coli. This inhibition can be relieved by adding lactose or isopropyl-β-D-thiogalactopyranoside (IPTG).
   7427..7448    +  protein_bind   CAP binding site: CAP binding activates transcription in the presence of cAMP. E. coli catabolite activator protein
   7463..7493    +  promoter       lac promoter: promoter for the E. coli lac operon
   7501..7517    +  protein_bind   lac operator: The lac repressor binds to the lac operator to inhibit transcription in E. coli. This inhibition can be relieved by adding lactose or isopropyl-β-D-thiogalactopyranoside (IPTG). lac repressor encoded by lacI
   7551..7634    +  polyA_signal   SV40 poly(A) signal (fragment): SV40 polyadenylation signal
   7801..329     +  CDS            nef (fragment) (across the origin): NEF_HV1BR - Experimental evidence at protein level: Swiss-Prot protein existence level 1. Extracellular Nef protein targets CD4(+) T-lymphocytes for apoptosis by interacting with CXCR4 surface receptors (PubMed:14990729). From Human immunodeficiency virus type 1 group M subtype B (isolate BRU/LAI) (HIV-1).
>Addgene plasmid #41914 | pHAGE DN Cullin4A | addgene full sequence | sequence record 362819 | Addgene NGS Result
TGGAAGGGCTAATTCACTCCCAAAGAAGACAAGATATCCTTGATCTGTGGATCTACCACACACAAGGCTA
CTTCCCTGATTAGCAGAACTACACACCAGGGCCAGGGGTCAGATATCCACTGACCTTTGGATGGTGCTAC
AAGCTAGTACCAGTTGAGCCAGATAAGGTAGAAGAGGCCAATAAAGGAGAGAACACCAGCTTGTTACACC
CTGTGAGCCTGCATGGGATGGATGACCCGGAGAGAGAAGTGTTAGAGTGGAGGTTTGACAGCCGCCTAGC
ATTTCATCACGTGGCCCGAGAGCTGCATCCGGAGTACTTCAAGAACTGCTGATATCGAGCTTGCTACAAG
GGACTTTCCGCTGGGGACTTTCCAGGGAGGCGTGGCCTGGGCGGGACTGGGGAGTGGCGAGCCCTCAGAT
CCTGCATATAAGCAGCTGCTTTTTGCCTGTACTGGGTCTCTCTGGTTAGACCAGATCTGAGCCTGGGAGC
TCTCTGGCTAACTAGGGAACCCACTGCTTAAGCCTCAATAAAGCTTGCCTTGAGTGCTTCAAGTAGTGTG
TGCCCGTCTGTTGTGTGACTCTGGTAACTAGAGATCCCTCAGACCCTTTTAGTCAGTGTGGAAAATCTCT
AGCAGTGGCGCCCGAACAGGGACTTGAAAGCGAAAGGGAAACCAGAGGAGCTCTCTCGACGCAGGACTCG
GCTTGCTGAAGCGCGCACGGCAAGAGGCGAGGGGCGGCGACTGGTGAGTACGCCAAAAATTTTGACTAGC
GGAGGCTAGAAGGAGAGAGATGGGTGCGAGAGCGTCAGTATTAAGCGGGGGAGAATTAGATCGCGATGGG
AAAAAATTCGGTTAAGGCCAGGGGGAAAGAAAAAATATAAATTAAAACATATAGTATGGGCAAGCAGGGA
GCTAGAACGATTCGCAGTTAATCCTGGCCTGTTAGAAACATCAGAAGGCTGTAGACAAATACTGGGACAG
CTACAACCATCCCTTCAGACAGGATCAGAAGAACTTAGATCATTATATAATACAGTAGCAACCCTCTATT
GTGTGCATCAAAGGATAGAGATAAAAGACACCAAGGAAGCTTTAGACAAGATAGAGGAAGAGCAAAACAA
AAGTAAGACCACCGCACAGCAAGCGGCCGGCCGCTGATCTTCAGACCTGGAGGAGGAGATATGAGGGACA
ATTGGAGAAGTGAATTATATAAATATAAAGTAGTAAAAATTGAACCATTAGGAGTAGCACCCACCAAGGC
AAAGAGAAGAGTGGTGCAGAGAGAAAAAAGAGCAGTGGGAATAGGAGCTTTGTTCCTTGGGTTCTTGGGA
GCAGCAGGAAGCACTATGGGCGCAGCGTCAATGACGCTGACGGTACAGGCCAGACAATTATTGTCTGGTA
TAGTGCAGCAGCAGAACAATTTGCTGAGGGCTATTGAGGCGCAACAGCATCTGTTGCAACTCACAGTCTG
GGGCATCAAGCAGCTCCAGGCAAGAATCCTGGCTGTGGAAAGATACCTAAAGGATCAACAGCTCCTGGGG
ATTTGGGGTTGCTCTGGAAAACTCATTTGCACCACTGCTGTGCCTTGGAATGCTAGTTGGAGTAATAAAT
CTCTGGAACAGATTTGGAATCACACGACCTGGATGGAGTGGGACAGAGAAATTAACAATTACACAAGCTT
AATACACTCCTTAATTGAAGAATCGCAAAACCAGCAAGAAAAGAATGAACAAGAATTATTGGAATTAGAT
AAATGGGCAAGTTTGTGGAATTGGTTTAACATAACAAATTGGCTGTGGTATATAAAATTATTCATAATGA
TAGTAGGAGGCTTGGTAGGTTTAAGAATAGTTTTTGCTGTACTTTCTATAGTGAATAGAGTTAGGCAGGG
ATATTCACCATTATCGTTTCAGACCCACCTCCCAACCCCGAGGGGACCCGACAGGCCCGAAGGAATAGAA
GAAGAAGGTGGAGAGAGAGACAGAGACAGATCCATTCGATTAGTGAACGGATCTCGACGGTATCGCCGAA
TTCACAAATGGCAGTATTCATCCACAATTTTAAAAGAAAAGGGGGGATTGGGGGGTACAGTGCAGGGGAA
AGAATAGTAGACATAATAGCAACAGACATACAAACTAAAGAATTACAAAAACAAATTACAAAAATTCAAA
ATTTTCGGGTTTATTACAGGGACAGCAGAGATCCAGTTTGGACTAGTGGAGTTCCGCGTTACATAACTTA
CGGTAAATGGCCCGCCTGGCTGACCGCCCAACGACCCCCGCCCATTGACGTCAATAATGACGTATGTTCC
CATAGTAACGCCAATAGGGACTTTCCATTGACGTCAATGGGTGGAGTATTTACGGTAAACTGCCCACTTG
GCAGTACATCAAGTGTATCATATGCCAAGTACGCCCCCTATTGACGTCAATGACGGTAAATGGCCCGCCT
GGCATTATGCCCAGTACATGACCTTATGGGACTTTCCTACTTGGCAGTACATCTACGTATTAGTCATCGC
TATTACCATGGTGATGCGGTTTTGGCAGTACATCAATGGGCGTGGATAGCGGTTTGACTCACGGGGATTT
CCAAGTCTCCACCCCATTGACGTCAATGGGAGTTTGTTTTGGCACCAAAATCAACGGGACTTTCCAAAAT
GTCGTAACAACTCCGCCCCATTGACGCAAATGGGCGGTAGGCGTGTACGGTGGGAGGTCTATATAAGCAG
AGCTCGTTTAGTGAACCGTCAGATCGCCTGGAGACGCCATCCACGCTGTTTTGACCTCCATAGAAGACAC
CGGCGGCCGATCCACCATGGCGGACGAGGCCCCGCGGAAGGGCAGCTTCTCGGCGCTCGTGGGCCGCACC
AACGGCCTCACCAAGCCCGCGGCCCTGGCCGCCGCGCCCGCCAAGCCGGGGGGCGCGGGCGGCTCCAAGA
AGCTGGTCATCAAGAACTTCCGAGACAGACCTCGGCTGCCCGACAACTACACGCAGGACACGTGGCGGAA
GCTGCACGAGGCGGTGCGGGCCGTGCAGAGCAGCACCTCCATCAGGTACAACCTCGAGGAGCTCTACCAG
GCTGTGGAAAATCTCTGTTCTCACAAAGTCTCCCCAATGCTCTACAAGCAACTGCGTCAGGCCTGTGAAG
ACCACGTCCAGGCACAGATCCTTCCGTTTAGAGAAGACTCACTAGATAGTGTTTTATTTTTAAAGAAGAT
TAACACGTGCTGGCAGGACCACTGCAGACAAATGATCATGATCAGAAGCATCTTCCTGTTCTTGGACCGC
ACCTATGTGCTGCAGAACTCCACGCTGCCCTCCATCTGGGATATGGGATTAGAACTGTTTAGAACCCATA
TTATTAGTGATAAAATGGTTCAGAGTAAAACCATTGATGGAATCCTACTGCTGATCGAGCGCGAGAGGAG
CGGCGAGGCCGTGGACCGGAGCCTGTTGCGGAGCCTCCTGGGCATGCTGTCTGACCTGCAGGTGTATAAA
GATTCATTTGAACTGAAATTTTTGGAAGAGACTAATTGCTTATATGCTGCCGAAGGCCAAAGGTTAATGC
AGGAAAGAGAGGTCCCAGAATATCTTAACCATGTAAGTAAACGCTTAGAGGAAGAGGGAGACAGAGTAAT
CACTTACTTGGACCACAGCACACAGAAACCACTGATTGCTTGTGTGGAGAAACAGCTATTAGGAGAACAT
TTAACAGCAATTCTGCAGAAAGGGCTCGACCACTTACTGGATGAGAACAGAGTGCCGGACCTCGCACAGA
TGTACCAGCTGTTCAGCCGGGTGAGGGGCGGGCAGCAGGCGCTGCTGCAGCACTGGAGCGAGTACATCAA
GACTTTTGGAACAGCGATCGTAATCAATCCTGAGAAAGATAAAGACATGGTCCAAGACCTGTTGGACTTC
AAGGACAAGGTGGACCACGTGATCGAGGTCTGCTTCCAGAAGAATGAGCGGTTCGTCAACCTGATGAAGG
AGTCCTTTGAGACGTTCATCAACAAGAGACCCAACAAGCCTGCAGAACTGATCGCAAAGCATGTGGATTC
AAAGTTAAGAGCAGGCAACAAAGAAGCCACAGACGAGGAGCTGGAGCGGACGTTGGACAAGATCATGATC
CTGTTCGACTACAAGGATGACGATGACAAGTAGTCGAGCATGCATCTAGCGATAGATCCTAATCAACCTC
TGGATTACAAAATTTGTGAAAGATTGACTGGTATTCTTAACTATGTTGCTCCTTTTACGCTATGTGGATA
CGCTGCTTTAATGCCTTTGTATCATGCTATTGCTTCCCGTATGGCTTTCATTTTCTCCTCCTTGTATAAA
TCCTGGTTGCTGTCTCTTTATGAGGAGTTGTGGCCCGTTGTCAGGCAACGTGGCGTGGTGTGCACTGTGT
TTGCTGACGCAACCCCCACTGGTTGGGGCATTGCCACCACCTGTCAGCTCCTTTCCGGGACTTTCGCTTT
CCCCCTCCCTATTGCCACGGCGGAACTCATCGCCGCCTGCCTTGCCCGCTGCTGGACAGGGGCTCGGCTG
TTGGGCACTGACAATTCCGTGGTGTTGTCGGGGAAATCATCGTCCTTTCCTTGGCTGCTCGCCTGTGTTG
CCACCTGGATTCTGCGCGGGACGTCCTTCTGCTACGTCCCTTCGGCCCTCAATCCAGCGGACCTTCCTTC
CCGCGGCCTGCTGCCGGCTCTGCGGCCTCTTCCGCGTCTTCGCCTTCGCCCTCAGACGAGTCGGATCTCC
CTTTGGGCCGCCTCCCCGCCTGAGATCCTTTAAGACCAATGACTTACAAGGCAGCTGTAGATCTTAGCCA
CTTTTTAAAAGAAAAGGGGGGACTGGAAGGGCTAATTCACTCCCAACGAAGACAAGATCTGCTTTTTGCT
TGTACTGGGTCTCTCTGGTTAGACCAGATCTGAGCCTGGGAGCTCTCTGGCTAACTAGGGAACCCACTGC
TTAAGCCTCAATAAAGCTTGCCTTGAGTGCTTCAAGTAGTGTGTGCCCGTCTGTTGTGTGACTCTGGTAA
CTAGAGATCCCTCAGACCCTTTTAGTCAGTGTGGAAAATCTCTAGCAGTAGTAGTTCATGTCATCTTATT
ATTCAGTATTTATAACTTGCAAAGAAATGAATATCAGAGAGTGAGAGGCCCGGGTTAATTAAGGAAAGGG
CTAGATCATTCTTGAAGACGAAAGGGCCTCGTGATACGCCTATTTTTATAGGTTAATGTCATGATAATAA
TGGTTTCTTAGACGTCAGGTGGCACTTTTCGGGGAAATGTGCGCGGAACCCCTATTTGTTTATTTTTCTA
AATACATTCAAATATGTATCCGCTCATGAGACAATAACCCTGATAAATGCTTCAATAATATTGAAAAAGG
AAGAGTATGAGTATTCAACATTTCCGTGTCGCCCTTATTCCCTTTTTTGCGGCATTTTGCCTTCCTGTTT
TTGCTCACCCAGAAACGCTGGTGAAAGTAAAAGATGCTGAAGATCAGTTGGGTGCACGAGTGGGTTACAT
CGAACTGGATCTCAACAGCGGTAAGATCCTTGAGAGTTTTCGCCCCGAAGAACGTTTTCCAATGATGAGC
ACTTTTAAAGTTCTGCTATGTGGCGCGGTATTATCCCGTGTTGACGCCGGGCAAGAGCAACTCGGTCGCC
GCATACACTATTCTCAGAATGACTTGGTTGAGTACTCACCAGTCACAGAAAAGCATCTTACGGATGGCAT
GACAGTAAGAGAATTATGCAGTGCTGCCATAACCATGAGTGATAACACTGCGGCCAACTTACTTCTGACA
ACGATCGGAGGACCGAAGGAGCTAACCGCTTTTTTGCACAACATGGGGGATCATGTAACTCGCCTTGATC
GTTGGGAACCGGAGCTGAATGAAGCCATACCAAACGACGAGCGTGACACCACGATGCCTGTAGCAATGGC
AACAACGTTGCGCAAACTATTAACTGGCGAACTACTTACTCTAGCTTCCCGGCAACAATTAATAGACTGG
ATGGAGGCGGATAAAGTTGCAGGACCACTTCTGCGCTCGGCCCTTCCGGCTGGCTGGTTTATTGCTGATA
AATCTGGAGCCGGTGAGCGTGGGTCTCGCGGTATCATTGCAGCACTGGGGCCAGATGGTAAGCCCTCCCG
TATCGTAGTTATCTACACGACGGGGAGTCAGGCAACTATGGATGAACGAAATAGACAGATCGCTGAGATA
GGTGCCTCACTGATTAAGCATTGGTAACTGTCAGACCAAGTTTACTCATATATACTTTAGATTGATTTAA
AACTTCATTTTTAATTTAAAAGGATCTAGGTGAAGATCCTTTTTGATAATCTCATGACCAAAATCCCTTA
ACGTGAGTTTTCGTTCCACTGAGCGTCAGACCCCGTAGAAAAGATCAAAGGATCTTCTTGAGATCCTTTT
TTTCTGCGCGTAATCTGCTGCTTGCAAACAAAAAAACCACCGCTACCAGCGGTGGTTTGTTTGCCGGATC
AAGAGCTACCAACTCTTTTTCCGAAGGTAACTGGCTTCAGCAGAGCGCAGATACCAAATACTGTTCTTCT
AGTGTAGCCGTAGTTAGGCCACCACTTCAAGAACTCTGTAGCACCGCCTACATACCTCGCTCTGCTAATC
CTGTTACCAGTGGCTGCTGCCAGTGGCGATAAGTCGTGTCTTACCGGGTTGGACTCAAGACGATAGTTAC
CGGATAAGGCGCAGCGGTCGGGCTGAACGGGGGGTTCGTGCACACAGCCCAGCTTGGAGCGAACGACCTA
CACCGAACTGAGATACCTACAGCGTGAGCTATGAGAAAGCGCCACGCTTCCCGAAGGGAGAAAGGCGGAC
AGGTATCCGGTAAGCGGCAGGGTCGGAACAGGAGAGCGCACGAGGGAGCTTCCAGGGGGAAACGCCTGGT
ATCTTTATAGTCCTGTCGGGTTTCGCCACCTCTGACTTGAGCGTCGATTTTTGTGATGCTCGTCAGGGGG
GCGGAGCCTATGGAAAAACGCCAGCAACGCGGCCTTTTTACGGTTCCTGGCCTTTTGCTGGCCTTTTGCT
CACATGTTCTTTCCTGCGTTATCCCCTGATTCTGTGGATAACCGTATTACCGCCTTTGAGTGAGCTGATA
CCGCTCGCCGCAGCCGAACGACCGAGCGCAGCGAGTCAGTGAGCGAGGAAGCGGAAGAGCGCCCAATACG
CAAACCGCCTCTCCCCGCGCGTTGGCCGATTCATTAATGCAGCAAGCTCATGGCTGACTAATTTTTTTTA
TTTATGCAGAGGCCGAGGCCGCCTCGGCCTCTGAGCTATTCCAGAAGTAGTGAGGAGGCTTTTTTGGAGG
CCTAGGCTTTTGCAAAAAGCTCCCCGTGGCACGACAGGTTTCCCGACTGGAAAGCGGGCAGTGAGCGCAA
CGCAATTAATGTGAGTTAGCTCACTCATTAGGCACCCCAGGCTTTACACTTTATGCTTCCGGCTCGTATG
TTGTGTGGAATTGTGAGCGGATAACAATTTCACACAGGAAACAGCTATGACATGATTACGAATTTCACAA
ATAAAGCATTTTTTTCACTGCATTCTAGTTGTGGTTTGTCCAAACTCATCAATGTATCTTATCATGTCTG
GATCAACTGGATAACTCAAGCTAACCAAAATCATCCCAAACTTCCCACCCCATACCCTATTACCACTGCC
AATTACCTGTGGTTTCATTTACTCTAAACCTGTGATTCCTCTGAATTATTTTCATTTTAAAGAAATTGTA
TTTGTTAAATATGTACTACAAACTTAGTAGT
