>Addgene plasmid #41914 | pHAGE DN Cullin4A | addgene partial sequence | sequence record 62178 | CMV-F 5'-CGCAAATGGGCGGTAGGCGTG-3'
AGCAGAGCTCGTTTAGTGAACCGTCAGATCGCCTGGAGACGCCATCCACGCTGTTTTTGACCTCCATAGA
AGACACCGGCGGCCGATCCACCATGGCGGACGAGGCCCCGCGGAAGGGCAGCTTCTCGGCGCTCGTGGGC
CGCACCAACGGCCTCACCAAGCCCGCGGCCCTGGCCGCCGCGCCCGCCAAGCCGGGGGGCGCGGGCGGCT
CCAAGAAGCTGGTCATCAAGAACTTCCGAGACAGACCTCGGCTGCCCGACAACTACACGCAGGACACGTG
GCGGAAGCTGCACGAGGCGGTGCGGGCCGTGCAGAGCAGCACCTCCATCAGGTACAACCTCGAGGAGCTC
TACCAGGCTGTGGAAAATCTCTGTTCTCACAAAGTCTCCCCAATGCTCTACAAGCAACTGCGTCAGGCCT
GTGAAGACCACGTCCAGGCACAGATCCTTCCGTTTAGAGAAGACTCACTAGATAGTGTTTTATTTTTAAA
GAAGATTAACACGTGCTGGCAGGACCACTGCAGACAAATGATCATGATCAGAAGCATCTTCCTGTTCTTG
GACCGCACCTATGTGCTGCAGAACTCCACGCTGCCCTCCATCTGGGATATGGGATTAGAACTGTTTAGAA
CCCATATTATTAGTGATAAAATGGTTCAGAGTAAAACCATTGATGGAATCCTACTGCTGATCGAGCGCGA
GAGGAGCGGCGAGGCCGTGGACCGGAGCCTGTTGCGGAGCCTCCTGGGCATGCTGTCTGACCTGCAGGTG
TATAAAGATTCATTTGAACTGAAATTTTTGGAAGAGACTAATTGCTTATATGCTGCCGAAGGCCAAAGGT
TAATGCAGGAAAGAGAGGTTCCAGAATATCTTAACCATGTAAGTAAACGCTTAGAGG
